>Addgene plasmid #219376 | SFFV-ETV2-Brd 475 | addgene full sequence | sequence record 449579 | Addgene NGS Result
ATTTATGCAGAGGCCGAGGCCGCCTCGGCCTCTGAGCTATTCCAGAAGTAGTGAGGAGGCTTTTTTGGAG
GCCTAGGGACGTACCCAATTCGCCCTATAGTGAGTCGTATTACGCGCGCTCACTGGCCGTCGTTTTACAA
CGTCGTGACTGGGAAAACCCTGGCGTTACCCAACTTAATCGCCTTGCAGCACATCCCCCTTTCGCCAGCT
GGCGTAATAGCGAAGAGGCCCGCACCGATCGCCCTTCCCAACAGTTGCGCAGCCTGAATGGCGAATGGG
[124 nt withheld, positions 280-403]
C
[91 nt withheld, positions 405-495]
A
[49 nt withheld, positions 497-545]
CCTTTGACGTTGGAGTCCACGTTCTTT
[37 nt withheld, positions 573-609]
ACCCTATCTCGGTCTATTCTTTTGATTTATAAGGGATTTTGCCGATTTCGGCCTATTGGTTAAAAAATGA
GCTGATTTAACAAAAATTTAACGCGAATTTTAACAAAATATTAACGCTTACAATTTAGGTGGCACTTTTC
GGGGAAATGTGCGCGGAACCCCTATTTGTTTATTTTTCTAAATACATTCAAATATGTATCCGCTCATGAG
ACAATAACCCTGATAAATGCTTCAATAATATTGAAAAAGGAAGAGTATGAGTATTCAACATTTCCGTGTC
GCCCTTATTCCCTTTTTTGCGGCATTTTGCCTTCCTGTTTTTGCTCACCCAGAAACGCTGGTGAAAGTAA
AAGATGCTGAAGATCAGTTGGGTGCACGAGTGGGTTACATCGAACTGGATCTCAACAGCGGTAAGATCCT
TGAGAGTTTTCGCCCCGAAGAACGTTTTCCAATGATGAGCACTTTTAAAGTTCTGCTATGTGGCGCGGTA
TTATCCCGTATTGACGCCGGGCAAGAGCAACTCGGTCGCCGCATACACTATTCTCAGAATGACTTGGTTG
AGTACTCACCAGTCACAGAAAAGCATCTTACGGATGGCATGACAGTAAGAGAATTATGCAGTGCTGCCAT
AACCATGAGTGATAACACTGCGGCCAACTTACTTCTGACAACGATCGGAGGACCGAAGGAGCTAACCGCT
TTTTTGCACAACATGGGGGATCATGTAACTCGCCTTGATCGTTGGGAACCGGAGCTGAATGAAGCCATAC
CAAACGACGAGCGTGACACCACGATGCCTGTAGCAATGGCAACAACGTTGCGCAAACTATTAACTGGCGA
ACTACTTACTCTAGCTTCCCGGCAACAATTAATAGACTGGATGGAGGCGGATAAAGTTGCAGGACCACTT
CTGCGCTCGGCCCTTCCGGCTGGCTGGTTTATTGCTGATAAATCTGGAGCCGGTGAGCGTGGGTCTCGCG
GTATCATTGCAGCACTGGGGCCAGATGGTAAGCCCTCCCGTATCGTAGTTATCTACACGACGGGGAGTCA
GGCAACTATGGATGAACGAAATAGACAGATCGCTGAGATAGGTGCCTCACTGATTAAGCATTGGTAACTG
TCAGACCAAGTTTACTCATATATACTTTAGATTGATTTAAAACTTCATTTTTAATTTAAAAGGATCTAGG
TGAAGATCCTTTTTGATAATCTCATGACCAAAATCCCTTAACGTGAGTTTTCGTTCCACTGAGCGTCAGA
CCCCGTAGAAAAGATCAAAGGATCTTCTTGAGATCCTTTTTTTCTGCGCGTAATCTGCTGCTTGCAAACA
AAAAAACCACCGCTACCAGCGGTGGTTTGTTTGCCGGATCAAGAGCTACCAACTCTTTTTCCGAAGGTAA
CTGGCTTCAGCAGAGCGCAGATACCAAATACTGTTCTTCTAGTGTAGCCGTAGTTAGGCCACCACTTCAA
GAACTCTGTAGCACCGCCTACATACCTCGCTCTGCTAATCCTGTTACCAGTGGCTGCTGCCAGTGGCGAT
AAGTCGTGTCTTACCGGGTTGGACTCAAGACGATAGTTACCGGATAAGGCGCAGCGGTCGGGCTGAACGG
GGGGTTCGTGCACACAGCCCAGCTTGGAGCGAACGACCTACACCGAACTGAGATACCTACAGCGTGAGCT
ATGAGAAAGCGCCACGCTTCCCGAAGGGAGAAAGGCGGACAGGTATCCGGTAAGCGGCAGGGTCGGAACA
GGAGAGCGCACGAGGGAGCTTCCAGGGGGAAACGCCTGGTATCTTTATAGTCCTGTCGGGTTTCGCCACC
TCTGACTTGAGCGTCGATTTTTGTGATGCTCGTCAGGGGGGCGGAGCCTATGGAAAAACGCCAGCAACGC
GGCCTTTTTACGGTTCCTGGCCTTTTGCTGGCCTTTTGCTCACATGTTCTTTCCTGCGTTATCCCCTGAT
TCTGTGGATAACCGTATTACCGCCTTTGAGTGAGCTGATACCGCTCGCCGCAGCCGAACGACCGAGCGCA
GCGAGTCAGTGAGCGAGGAAGCGGAAGAGCGCCCAATACGCAAACCGCCTCTCCCCGCGCGTTGGCCGAT
TCATTAATGCAGCTGGCACGACAGGTTTCCCGACTGGAAAGCGGGCAGTGAGCGCAACGCAATTAATGTG
AGTTAGCTCACTCATTAGGCACCCCAGGCTTTACACTTTATGCTTCCGGCTCGTATGTTGTGTGGAATTG
TGAGCGGATAACAATTTCACACAGGAAACAGCTATGACCATGATTACGCCAAGCGCGCAATTAACCCTCA
CTAAAGGGAACAAAAGCTGGAGCTGCAAGCTTAATGTAGTCTTATGCAATACTCTTGTAGTCTTGCAACA
TGGTAACGATGAGTTAGCAACATGCCTTACAAGGAGAGAAAAAGCACCGTGCATGCCGATTGGTGGAAGT
AAGGTGGTACGATCGTGCCTTATTAGGAAGGCAACAGACGGGTCTGACATGGATTGGACGAACCACTGAA
TTGCCGCATTGCAGAGATATTGTATTTAAGTGCCTAGCTCGATACATAAACGGGTCTCTCTGGTTAGACC
AGATCTGAGCCTGGGAGCTCTCTGGCTAACTAGGGAACCCACTGCTTAAGCCTCAATAAAGCTTGCCTTG
AGTGCTTCAAGTAGTGTGTGCCCGTCTGTTGTGTGACTCTGGTAACTAGAGATCCCTCAGACCCTTTTAG
TCAGTGTGGAAAATCTCTAGCAGTGGCGCCCGAACAGGGACTTGAAAGCGAAAGGGAAACCAGAGGAGCT
CTCTCGACGCAGGACTCGGCTTGCTGAAGCGCGCACGGCAAGAGGCGAGGGGCGGCGACTGGTGAGTACG
CCAAAAATTTTGACTAGCGGAGGCTAGAAGGAGAGAGATGGGTGCGAGAGCGTCAGTATTAAGCGGGGGA
GAATTAGATCGCGATGGGAAAAAATTCGGTTAAGGCCAGGGGGAAAGAAAAAATATAAATTAAAACATAT
AGTATGGGCAAGCAGGGAGCTAGAACGATTCGCAGTTAATCCTGGCCTGTTAGAAACATCAGAAGGCTGT
AGACAAATACTGGGACAGCTACAACCATCCCTTCAGACAGGATCAGAAGAACTTAGATCATTATATAATA
CAGTAGCAACCCTCTATTGTGTGCATCAAAGGATAGAGATAAAAGACACCAAGGAAGCTTTAGACAAGAT
AGAGGAAGAGCAAAACAAAAGTAAGACCACCGCACAGCAAGCGGCCGCTGATCTTCAGACCTGGAGGAGG
AGATATGAGGGACAATTGGAGAAGTGAATTATATAAATATAAAGTAGTAAAAATTGAACCATTAGGAGTA
GCACCCACCAAGGCAAAGAGAAGAGTGGTGCAGAGAGAAAAAAGAGCAGTGGGAATAGGAGCTTTGTTCC
TTGGGTTCTTGGGAGCAGCAGGAAGCACTATGGGCGCAGCGTCAATGACGCTGACGGTACAGGCCAGACA
ATTATTGTCTGGTATAGTGCAGCAGCAGAACAATTTGCTGAGGGCTATTGAGGCGCAACAGCATCTGTTG
CAACTCACAGTCTGGGGCATCAAGCAGCTCCAGGCAAGAATCCTGGCTGTGGAAAGATACCTAAAGGATC
AACAGCTCCTGGGGATTTGGGGTTGCTCTGGAAAACTCATTTGCACCACTGCTGTGCCTTGGAATGCTAG
TTGGAGTAATAAATCTCTGGAACAGATTTGGAATCACACGACCTGGATGGAGTGGGACAGAGAAATTAAC
AATTACACAAGCTTAATACACTCCTTAATTGAAGAATCGCAAAACCAGCAAGAAAAGAATGAACAAGAAT
TATTGGAATTAGATAAATGGGCAAGTTTGTGGAATTGGTTTAACATAACAAATTGGCTGTGGTATATAAA
ATTATTCATAATGATAGTAGGAGGCTTGGTAGGTTTAAGAATAGTTTTTGCTGTACTTTCTATAGTGAAT
AGAGTTAGGCAGGGATATTCACCATTATCGTTTCAGACCCACCTCCCAACCCCGAGGGGACCCGACAGGC
CCGAAGGAATAGAAGAAGAAGGTGGAGAGAGAGACAGAGACAGATCCATTCGATTAGTGAACGGATCTCG
ACGGTATCGGTTAACTTTTAAAAGAAAAGGGGGGATTGGGGGGTACAGTGCAGGGGAAAGAATAGTAGAC
ATAATAGCAACAGACATACAAACTAAAGAATTACAAAAACAAATTACAAAAATTCAAAATTTTATCGATC
ACGAGACTAGCCTCGAGCTGGCTGCAGTAACGCCATTTTGCAAGGCATGGAAAAATACCAAACCAAGAAT
AGAGAAGTTCAGATCAAGGGCGGGTACATGAAAATAGCTAACGTTGGGCCAAACAGGATATCTGCGGTGA
GCAGTTTCGGCCCCGGCCCGGGGCCAAGAACAGATGGTCACCGCAGTTTCGGCCCCGGCCCGAGGCCAAG
AACAGATGGTCCCCAGATATGGCCCAACCCTCAGCAGTTTCTTAAGACCCATCAGATGTTTCCAGGCTCC
CCCAAGGACCTGAAATGACCCTGCGCCTTATTTGAATTAACCAATCAGCCTGCTTCTCGCTTCTGTTCGC
GCGCTTCTGCTTCCCGAGCTCTATAAAAGAGCTCACAACCCCTCACTCGGCGCGCCAGTCCTCCGACAGA
CTGAGTCGGCCGGTCGAATCAAGCTTATCGATACCGTCGACGGATCCGCTAGCCCGCGGTTCGAAATGGA
CCTGTGGAACTGGGATGAGGCATCCCCACAGGAAGTGCCTCCAGGGAACAAGCTGGCAGGGCTTGAAGGA
GCCAAATTAGGCTTCTGTTTCCCTGATCTGGCACTCCAAGGGGACACGCCGACAGCGACAGCAGAGACAT
GCTGGAAAGGTCCCATTCAGCTGTGGCAGTTCCTCCTGGAGCTGCTCCACGACGGGGCGCGTAGCAGCTG
CATCCGTTGGACTGGCAACAGCCGCGAGTTCCAGCTGTGCGACCCCAAAGAGGTGGCTCGGCTGTGGGGC
GAGCGCAAGAGAAAGCCGGGCATGAATTACGAGAAGCTGAGCCGGGGCCTTCGCTACTACTATCGCCGCG
ACATCGTGCGCAAGAGCGGGGGGCGAAAGTACACGTACCGCTTCGGGGGCCGCGTGCCCAGCCTAGCCTA
TCCGGACTGTGCGGGAGGCGGACGGGGAGCAGAGACACAATAATAGACCGGTCGGATCCCCCGGGCTGCA
GGAATTCGAGCATCTTACCGCCATTTATTCCCATATTTGTTCTGTTTTTCTTGATTTGGGTATACATTTA
AATGTTAATAAAACAAAATGGTGGGGCAATCATTTACATTTTTAGGGATATGTAATTACTAGTTCAGGTG
TATTGCCACAAGACAAACATGTTAAGAAACTTTCCCGTTATTTACGCTCTGTTCCTGTTAATCAACCTCT
GGATTACAAAATTTGTGAAAGATTGACTGATATTCTTAACTATGTTGCTCCTTTTACGCTGTGTGGATAT
GCTGCTTTAATGCCTCTGTATCATGCTATTGCTTCCCGTACGGCTTTCGTTTTCTCCTCCTTGTATAAAT
CCTGGTTGCTGTCTCTTTATGAGGAGTTGTGGCCCGTTGTCCGTCAACGTGGCGTGGTGTGCTCTGTGTT
TGCTGACGCAACCCCCACTGGCTGGGGCATTGCCACCACCTGTCAACTCCTTTCTGGGACTTTCGCTTTC
CCCCTCCCGATCGCCACGGCAGAACTCATCGCCGCCTGCCTTGCCCGCTGCTGGACAGGGGCTAGGTTGC
TGGGCACTGATAATTCCGTGGTGTTGTCGGGGAAGCTGACGTCCTTTGCAATTCGATATCAAGCTGTACC
TTCTAGATGTACACATTTTAAAGCGCTTCTAGACCAATGACTTACAAGGCAGCTGTAGATCTTAGCCACT
TTTTAAAAGAAAAGGGGGGACTGGAAGGGCTAATTCACTCCCAACGAAGACAAGATCTGCTTTTTGCTTG
TACTGGGTCTCTCTGGTTAGACCAGATCTGAGCCTGGGAGCTCTCTGGCTAACTAGGGAACCCACTGCTT
AAGCCTCAATAAAGCTTGCCTTGAGTGCTTCAAGTAGTGTGTGCCCGTCTGTTGTGTGACTCTGGTAACT
AGAGATCCCTCAGACCCTTTTAGTCAGTGTGGAAAATCTCTAGCAGTAGTAGTTCATGTCATCTTATTAT
TCAGTATTTATAACTTGCAAAGAAATGAATATCAGAGAGTGAGAGGAACTTGTTTATTGCAGCTTATAAT
GGTTACAAATAAAGCAATAGCATCACAAATTTCACAAATAAAGCATTTTTTTCACTGCATTCTAGTTGTG
GTTTGTCCAAACTCATCAATGTATCTTATCATGTCTGGCTCTAGCTATCCCGCCCCTAACTCCGCCCATC
CCGCCCCTAACTCCGCCCAGTTCCGCCCATTCTCCGCCCCATGGCTGACTAATTTTTTTT
Features (pLannotate 1.2.2; 29 found; start..end, strand, type, name):
     94..112     -  promoter       T7 promoter: promoter for bacteriophage T7 RNA polymerase
    120..275     +  CDS            lacZα (fragment): LacZα fragment of β-galactosidase; lacZ fragment
    280..708     +  rep_origin     f1 ori (sequence partly withheld): f1 bacteriophage origin of replication; arrow indicates direction of (+) strand synthesis
    761..865     +  promoter       AmpR promoter: bla
    866..1726    +  CDS            AmpR: β-lactamase; bla; confers resistance to ampicillin, carbenicillin, and related antibiotics
   1897..2485    +  rep_origin     ori: high-copy-number ColE1/pMB1/pBR322/pUC origin of replication
   2668..2760    +  CDS            lacI (fragment): lac repressor; lacI; The lac repressor binds to the lac operator to inhibit transcription in E. coli. This inhibition can be relieved by adding lactose or isopropyl-β-D-thiogalactopyranoside (IPTG).
   2773..2794    +  protein_bind   CAP binding site: CAP binding activates transcription in the presence of cAMP. E. coli catabolite activator protein
   2809..2839    +  promoter       lac promoter: promoter for the E. coli lac operon
   2847..2863    +  protein_bind   lac operator: The lac repressor binds to the lac operator to inhibit transcription in E. coli. This inhibition can be relieved by adding lactose or isopropyl-β-D-thiogalactopyranoside (IPTG). lac repressor encoded by lacI
   2908..2926    +  promoter       T3 promoter: promoter for bacteriophage T3 RNA polymerase
   2954..3180    +  promoter       RSV promoter: Rous sarcoma virus enhancer/promoter
   3181..3361    +  LTR            5' LTR (truncated): truncated 5' long terminal repeat (LTR) from HIV-1
   3408..3533    +  misc_feature   HIV-1 Ψ: packaging signal of human immunodeficiency virus type 1
   3517..3880    +  CDS            HIV-1 gag (fragment): gag protein from human immunodeficiency virus 1; gag
   4026..4259    +  misc_feature   RRE: The Rev response element (RRE) of HIV-1 allows for Rev-dependent mRNA export from the nucleus to the cytoplasm.
   4636..4736    +  CDS            Rev (fragment): human immunodeficiency virus 1 (HIV-1) Rev protein; rev; enhances nuclear export of unspliced and incompletely spliced viral mRNAs
   4755..4872    +  misc_feature   cPPT/CTS: central polypurine tract and central termination sequence of HIV-1
   4906..5307    +  promoter       SFFV promoter: spleen focus-forming virus long terminal repeat (LTR) promoter
   5317..5340    +  misc_feature   MCS (fragment): pBluescript multiple cloning site
   5518..5763    +  CDS            FEV (fragment): FEV_HUMAN - Also known as PET1. Experimental evidence at protein level: Swiss-Prot protein existence level 1. Functions as a transcriptional regulator. According to PubMed:12761502, it functions as a transcriptional repressor. Functions in the differentiation and the maintenance of the central serotonergic neurons. May play a role in cell growth. From Homo sapiens (Human).
   5843..5868    +  misc_feature   MCS (fragment): pBluescript multiple cloning site
   5868..5927    +  CDS            S (fragment): HBSAG_WHV6 - Experimental evidence at transcript level: Swiss-Prot protein existence level 2. The middle envelope protein plays an important role in the budding of the virion. It is involved in the induction of budding in a nucleocapsid independent way. In this process the majority of envelope proteins bud to form subviral lipoprotein particles of 22 nm of diameter that do not contain a nucleocapsid (By similarity). From Woodchuck hepatitis B virus (isolate w64/pWS23) (WHV).
   6059..6462    +  misc_feature   WPRE: woodchuck hepatitis virus posttranscriptional regulatory element
   6520..6579    +  CDS            nef (fragment): NEF_HV1Z2 - Experimental evidence at protein level: Swiss-Prot protein existence level 1. Extracellular Nef protein targets CD4(+) T-lymphocytes for apoptosis by interacting with CXCR4 surface receptors. From Human immunodeficiency virus type 1 group M subtype D (isolate Z2/CDC-Z34) (HIV-1).
   6581..6814    +  LTR            3' LTR (ΔU3): self-inactivating 3' long terminal repeat (LTR) from HIV-1
   6886..7007    +  polyA_signal   SV40 poly(A) signal: SV40 polyadenylation signal
   7026..7047    +  rep_origin     SV40 ori (fragment): SV40 origin of replication
   7047..73      +  rep_origin     SV40 ori (across the origin): SV40 origin of replication
