[The description below was written by a language model from this plasmid's Addgene catalogue record and pLannotate feature annotations shown in this document.]
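Description:
SFFV-ETV2-Brd 475 is a third-generation-style, self-inactivating HIV-1 lentiviral transfer plasmid built on the SFFV-MCS backbone, carrying the human ETS-family transcription factor ETV2 (also known as ER71 or ETSRP71) together with a construct-specific DNA barcode. It is propagated in E. coli as a high-copy plasmid through a ColE1/pUC-type origin with ampicillin selection (AmpR). The bacterial portion derives from a pBluescript-like frame and retains an f1 origin, lac regulatory and lacZα remnants, and T7 and T3 promoters. No mammalian selection marker or fluorescent reporter is annotated.

The viral cassette starts with an RSV promoter fused to a truncated 5' LTR, which makes genomic RNA production Tat-independent. It is followed by the Ψ packaging signal with a gag fragment, the RRE for Rev-dependent nuclear export, and the cPPT/CTS. The spleen focus-forming virus promoter, a strong promoter often chosen for haematopoietic cells, then drives the insert, which was cloned between retained restriction sites in the MCS. The annotation software labels part of this region as a fragment of FEV, most likely reflecting homology in the conserved ETS DNA-binding domain rather than a different gene. The recorded insert size of 468 bp is consistent with the sequenced plasmid length. A WPRE downstream enhances transcript expression. According to the depositor, the barcode sits after the WPRE in an XbaI site, although it is not annotated in the feature table. A ΔU3 3' LTR and an SV40 poly(A) signal close the unit.

Placing the barcode within the transcribed region lets the delivered factor be identified from sequencing reads. The plasmid belongs to a barcoded library for combinatorial transcription factor screening in immune cell reprogramming.
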