Addgene plasmid #219376: SFFV-ETV2-Brd 475
Purpose: Transcription factor ETV2 with a specific barcode assigned.
Depositing lab: Filipe Pereira. Depositing organization: Center for Neuroscience and Cell Biology, University of Coimbra. Publication: A combinatorial transcription factor screening platform for immune cell reprogramming. Kurochkin I, Altman AR, Caiado I, Pertiga-Cabral D, Halitzki E, Minaeva M, Zimmermannova O, Henriques-Oliveira L, Klein D, Nair M, Oliveira D, Cajal LR, Knittel R, Feick C, Ringner M, Martin M, Cirovic B, Pires CF, Rosa FF, Sitnicka E, Theis FJ, Pereira CF. Cell Syst. 2026 Jan 21;17(1):101457. doi: 10.1016/j.cels.2025.101457. Epub 2026 Jan 14. PubMed 41539305.
Backbone
  Vector backbone: SFFV-MCS
  Backbone size w/o insert (bp): 6638
  Vector type: Lentiviral
Growth in bacteria
  Bacterial resistance: Ampicillin, 100 μg/mL
  Growth temperature: 37°C
  Growth strain: NEB Stable
  Copy number: High Copy
Gene/Insert
  Gene/Insert name: ETV2
  Species: H. sapiens (human)
  Insert size (bp): 468
  Entrez Gene: ETV2 (a.k.a. ER71, ETSRP71)
  Promoter: The spleen focus-forming virus (SFFV) promoter
  Cloning method: Restriction Enzyme; 5′ cloning site Bsp119I (not destroyed); 3′ cloning site BstHI (not destroyed)
Terms and licenses: Academic/Nonprofit Terms; Industry Terms: Not Available to Industry
Depositor comments: Barcode sequence cloned into XbaI restriction site. Design of plasmid is as follows: SFFV-[TF sequence]-WPRE-[Barcode sequence].
How to cite: SFFV-ETV2-Brd 475 was a gift from Filipe Pereira (Addgene plasmid # 219376 ; http://n2t.net/addgene:219376 ; RRID:Addgene_219376)
