>Addgene plasmid #219376 | SFFV-ETV2-Brd 475 | depositor partial sequence | sequence record 428608 | TF ORF
ATGGACCTGTGGAACTGGGATGAGGCATCCCCACAGGAAGTGCCTCCAGGGAACAAGCTGGCAGGGCTTG
AAGGAGCCAAATTAGGCTTCTGTTTCCCTGATCTGGCACTCCAAGGGGACACGCCGACAGCGACAGCAGA
GACATGCTGGAAAGGTCCCATTCAGCTGTGGCAGTTCCTCCTGGAGCTGCTCCACGACGGGGCGCGTAGC
AGCTGCATCCGTTGGACTGGCAACAGCCGCGAGTTCCAGCTGTGCGACCCCAAAGAGGTGGCTCGGCTGT
GGGGCGAGCGCAAGAGAAAGCCGGGCATGAATTACGAGAAGCTGAGCCGGGGCCTTCGCTACTACTATCG
CCGCGACATCGTGCGCAAGAGCGGGGGGCGAAAGTACACGTACCGCTTCGGGGGCCGCGTGCCCAGCCTA
GCCTATCCGGACTGTGCGGGAGGCGGACGGGGAGCAGAGACACAATAA
