>Addgene plasmid #219376 | SFFV-ETV2-Brd 475 | depositor partial sequence | sequence record 428609 | Barcode sequence
TGTACACATTTTAAAGCGCT
